Addgene plasmid #23589: pDONR223-TRIB2
Depositing lab: William Hahn & David Root. Depositing organization: Dana-Farber Cancer Institute. Publication: COT drives resistance to RAF inhibition through MAP kinase pathway reactivation. Johannessen CM, Boehm JS, Kim SY, Thomas SR, Wardwell L, Johnson LA, Emery CM, Stransky N, Cogdill AP, Barretina J, Caponigro G, Hieronymus H, Murray RR, Salehi-Ashtiani K, Hill DE, Vidal M, Zhao JJ, Yang X, Alkan O, Kim S, Harris JL, Wilson CJ, Myer VE, Finan PM, Root DE, Roberts TM, Golub T, Flaherty KT, Dummer R, Weber BL, Sellers WR, Schlegel R, Wargo JA, Hahn WC, Garraway LA. Nature. 2010 Dec 16;468(7326):968-72. doi: 10.1038/nature09627 PubMed 21107320.
Backbone
  Vector backbone: pDONR223
  Backbone manufacturer: Invitrogen
  Backbone size w/o insert (bp): 5005
  Vector type: Gateway Donor vector
Growth in bacteria
  Bacterial resistance: Spectinomycin, 50 μg/mL
  Growth temperature: 37°C
  Growth strain: DH5alpha
  Copy number: High Copy
Gene/Insert
  Gene/Insert name: TRIB2 (alt name: tribbles homolog 2 (Drosophila))
  Species: H. sapiens (human)
  Insert size (bp): 1032
  Entrez Gene: TRIB2 (a.k.a. C5FW, GS3955, TRB2)
  Cloning method: Gateway Cloning
  Sequencing primers: 5′ M13pUC-fwd; 3′ M13rev
Terms and licenses: Academic/Nonprofit Terms; Industry Terms: Not Available to Industry
Depositor comments: The ORF has no Stop codon. This design enables easy recombination into a destination vector to add an epitope tag of choice and Stop codon to the ORF. Do NOT use this plasmid directly for transfections. A set of 4 custom lentiviral vectors is available ( pLX301 (http://www.addgene.org/25895/) , pLX302 (http://www.addgene.org/25896/) , pLX303 (http://www.addgene.org/25897/) , pLX304 (http://www.addgene.org/25890/) ) to be used to express these ORFs in mammalian cells. These plasmids are not included in the kit and must be ordered separately.
How to cite: pDONR223-TRIB2 was a gift from William Hahn & David Root (Addgene plasmid # 23589 ; http://n2t.net/addgene:23589 ; RRID:Addgene_23589)
