[The description below was written by a language model from this plasmid's Addgene catalogue record.]
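Description:
pDONR223-TRIB2 is a Gateway entry clone built on the Invitrogen pDONR223 donor backbone (about 5 kb without insert). It carries the open reading frame of human TRIB2 (tribbles homolog 2, also known as TRB2, C5FW or GS3955) as an insert of roughly 1 kb. It is a high-copy bacterial plasmid maintained in standard E. coli cloning strains under spectinomycin selection. No feature table accompanies the record, so the origin of replication and the exact recombination sites are not listed. As the product of Gateway cloning into a donor vector, the ORF would be expected to sit between att recombination sites that allow its transfer by LR recombination into compatible destination vectors. M13 forward and reverse priming sites flank the insert for sequence verification.

The ORF was deliberately cloned without a stop codon. This "open" configuration means that, once recombined into a destination vector, the coding sequence can read through into a C-terminal epitope tag and a stop codon supplied by that vector, so the user can choose the tag. The entry clone itself has no recorded eukaryotic promoter, and the depositors state that it should not be transfected directly; it serves purely as a shuttle and archival source of the ORF. The depositors point to a companion set of four lentiviral destination vectors (pLX301 to pLX304), obtained separately, for expressing such ORFs in mammalian cells. The plasmid belongs to a kit of ORF clones, and the associated publication concerns resistance to RAF inhibition through reactivation of the MAP kinase pathway.
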