>Addgene plasmid #23589 | pDONR223-TRIB2 | depositor partial sequence | sequence record 10736 | Author sequence
ATGAACATACACAGGTCTACCCCCATCACAATAGCGAGATATGGGAGATCGCGGAACAAAACCCAGGATT
TCGAAGAGTTGTCGTCTATAAGGTCCGCGGAGCCCAGCCAGAGTTTCAGCCCGAACCTCGGCTCCCCGAG
CCCGCCCGAGACTCCGAACTTGTCGCATTGCGTTTCTTGTATCGGGAAATACTTATTGTTGGAACCTCTG
GAGGGAGACCACGTTTTTCGTGCCGTGCATCTGCACAGCGGAGAGGAGCTGGTGTGCAAGGTGTTTGATA
TCAGCTGCTACCAGGAATCCCTGGCACCGTGCTTTTGCCTGTCTGCTCATAGTAACATCAACCAAATCAC
TGAAATTATCCTGGGTGAGACCAAAGCCTATGTGTTCTTTGAGCGAAGCTATGGGGACATGCATTCCTTC
GTCCGCACCTGCAAGAAGCTGAGAGAGGAGGAGGCAGCCAGACTGTTCTACCAGATTGCCTCGGCAGTGG
CCCACTGCCATGACGGGGGGCTGGTGCTGCGGGACCTCAAGCTGCGGAAATTCATCTTTAAGGACGAAGA
GAGGACTCGGGTCAAGCTGGAAAGCCTGGAAGACGCCTACATTCTGCGGGGAGATGATGATTCCCTCTCC
GACAAGCATGGCTGCCCGGCTTACGTAAGCCCAGAGATCTTGAACACCAGTGGCAGCTACTCGGGCAAAG
CAGCCGACGTGTGGAGCCTGGGGGTGATGCTGTACACCATGTTGGTGGGGCGGTACCCTTTCCATGACAT
TGAACCCAGCTCCCTCTTCAGCAAGATCCGGCGTGGCCAGTTCAACATTCCAGAGACTCTGTCGCCCAAG
GCCAAGTGCCTCATCCGAAGCATTCTGCGTCGGGAGCCCTCAGAGCGGCTGACCTCGCAGGAAATTCTGG
ACCATCCTTGGTTTTCTACAGATTTTAGCGTCTCGAATTCAGCATATGGTGCTAAGGAAGTGTCTGACCA
GCTGGTGCCGGACGTCAACATGGAAGAGAACTTGGACCCTTTCTTTAACTGA
