>Addgene plasmid #23589 | pDONR223-TRIB2 | addgene partial sequence | sequence record 29407 | 23589 with M13pUC-fwd
GCTCGGGCCCAATAATGATTTTATTTTGACTGATAGTGACCTGTTCGTTGCAACAAATTGATGAGCAATG
CTTTTTTATAATGCCAACTTTGTACAAAAAAGTTGGCATGAACATACACAGGTCTACCCCCATCACAATA
GCGAGATATGGGAGATCGCGGAACAAAACCCAGGATTTCGAAGAGTTGTCGTCTATAAGGTCCGCGGAGC
CCAGCCAGAGTTTCAGCCCGAACCTCGGCTCCCCGAGCCCGCCCGAGACTCCGAACTTGTCGCATTGCGT
TTCTTGTATCGGGAAATACTTATTGTTGGAACCTCTGGAGGGAGACCACGTTTTTCGTGCCGTGCATCTG
CACAGCGGAGAGGAGCTGGTGTGCAAGGTGTTTGATATCAGCTGCTACCAGGAATCCCTGGCACCGTGCT
TTTGCCTGTCTGCTCATAGTAACATCAACCAAATCACTGAAATTATCCTGGGTGAGACCAAAGCCTATGT
GTTCTTTGAGCGAAGCTATGGGGACATGCATTCCTTCGTCCGCACCTGCAAGAAGCTGAGAGAGGAGGAG
GCAGCCAGACTGTTCTACCAGATTGCCTCGGCAGTGGCCCACTGCCATGACGGGGGGCTGGTGCTGCGGG
ACCTCAAGCTGCGGAAATTCATCTTTAAGGACGAAGAGAGGACTCGGGTCAAGCTGGAAAGCCTGGAAGA
CGCCTACATTCTGCGGGGAGATGATGATTCCCTCTCCGACAAGCATGGCTGCCCGGCTTACGTAAGCCCA
GAGATCTTGAACACCAGTGGCAGCTACTCGGGCAAAGCAGCCGACGTGTGGAA
